>Addgene plasmid #158201 | CMV-10xQb oligo-library based | addgene full sequence | sequence record 311814 | Addgene NGS Result
ATTCGCCATTCAGGCTGCGCAACTGTTGGGAAGGGCGATCGGTGCGGGCCTCTTCGCTATTACGCCAGCC
CAAGCTACCATGATAAGTAAGTAATATTAAGGTACGGGAGGTACTTGGAGCGGCCGCAATAAAATATCTT
TATTTTCATTACATCTGTGTGTTGGTTTTTTGTGTGAATCGATAGTACTAACATACGCTCTCCATCAAAA
CAAAACGAAACAAAACAAACTAGCAAAATAGGCTGTCCCCAGTGCAAGTGCAGGTGCCAGAACATTTCTC
TGGTACCTAGTTATTAATAGTAATCAATTACGGGGTCATTAGTTCATAGCCCATATATGGAGTTCCGCGT
TACATAACTTACGGTAAATGGCCCGCCTGGCTGACCGCCCAACGACCCCCGCCCATTGACGTCAATAATG
ACGTATGTTCCCATAGTAACGCCAATAGGGACTTTCCATTGACGTCAATGGGTGGAGTATTTACGGTAAA
CTGCCCACTTGGCAGTACATCAAGTGTATCATATGCCAAGTACGCCCCCTATTGACGTCAATGACGGTAA
ATGGCCCGCCTGGCATTATGCCCAGTACATGACCTTATGGGACTTTCCTACTTGGCAGTACATCTACGTA
TTAGTCATCGCTATTACCATGGTGATGCGGTTTTGGCAGTACATCAATGGGCGTGGATAGCGGTTTGACT
CACGGGGATTTCCAAGTCTCCACCCCATTGACGTCAATGGGAGTTTGTTTTGGCACCAAAATCAACGGGA
CTTTCCAAAATGTCGTAACAACTCCGCCCCATTGACGCAAATGGGCGGTAGGCGTGTACGGTGGGAGGTC
TATATAAGCAGAGCTGGTTTATGAACCGTCAGATCCGAGCTCCTATCTAGCGTCGCGTTGACGAATTCTT
ACAATGCATGTCTAAGACAGCATCTCGTGCTGATCGTGACTTGGATGTCCAAGACACCAACGAGACAATG
CTACCTTACCGTCGGCCCACTTGTTTTTACCCATGACATGACGAGATACTCGCATGTCGCCTGCTGGTCG
TGACTAAGGTGTTTAAGGTTAAACCCTTAGAAACAGCCGTCGCCTTGAAGCCGAGAACATTGCATGTCGA
AGACAGCAAATGGATTGGGTCTCCAATTCCTGTCTGTATGCATGTCTAAGACAGCATCATCAGGCTTCGC
AGTATGCAACGCTTGCGATGCATTGCAAAGCAAGCATTTCACCGCTTTCCTAAGAAGGATAGTAATGACT
ACCTTGTACTAACTCGCAGATCGAACTCTAAGAGTCGATCAGAAACGTCACGTCCTGGCATGCATGTCTA
AGACAGCATGGAAGAATTCCCCCTAAGCTTCCGCTTCGAGCAGACATGATAAGATACATTGATGAGTTTG
GACAAACCACAACTAGAATGCAGTGAAAAAAATGCTTTATTTGTGAAATTTGTGATGCTATTGCTTTATT
TGTAACCATTATAAGCTGCAATAAACAAGTTAACAACAACAATTGCATTCATTTTATGTTTCAGGTTCAG
GGGGAGGTGTGGGAGGTTTTTTAAAGCAAGTAAAACCTCTACAAATGTGGTAAAATCGATAAGGATCGAG
TATGTCGACCGATGCCCTTGAGAGCCTTCAACCCAGTCAGCTCCTTCCGGTGGGCGCGGGGCATGACTAT
CGTCGCCGCACTTATGACTGTCTTCTTTATCATGCAACTCGTAGGACAGGTGCCGGCAGCGCTCTTCCGC
TTCCTCGCTCACTGACTCGCTGCGCTCGGTCGTTCGGCTGCGGCGAGCGGTATCAGCTCACTCAAAGGCG
GTAATACGGTTATCCACAGAATCAGGGGATAACGCAGGAAAGAACATGTGAGCAAAAGGCCAGCAAAAGG
CCAGGAACCGTAAAAAGGCCGCGTTGCTGGCGTTTTTCCATAGGCTCCGCCCCCCTGACGAGCATCACAA
AAATCGACGCTCAAGTCAGAGGTGGCGAAACCCGACAGGACTATAAAGATACCAGGCGTTTCCCCCTGGA
AGCTCCCTCGTGCGCTCTCCTGTTCCGACCCTGCCGCTTACCGGATACCTGTCCGCCTTTCTCCCTTCGG
GAAGCGTGGCGCTTTCTCATAGCTCACGCTGTAGGTATCTCAGTTCGGTGTAGGTCGTTCGCTCCAAGCT
GGGCTGTGTGCACGAACCCCCCGTTCAGCCCGACCGCTGCGCCTTATCCGGTAACTATCGTCTTGAGTCC
AACCCGGTAAGACACGACTTATCGCCACTGGCAGCAGCCACTGGTAACAGGATTAGCAGAGCGAGGTATG
TAGGCGGTGCTACAGAGTTCTTGAAGTGGTGGCCTAACTACGGCTACACTAGAAGAACAGTATTTGGTAT
CTGCGCTCTGCTGAAGCCAGTTACCTTCGGAAAAAGAGTTGGTAGCTCTTGATCCGGCAAACAAACCACC
GCTGGTAGCGGTGGTTTTTTTGTTTGCAAGCAGCAGATTACGCGCAGAAAAAAAGGATCTCAAGAAGATC
CTTTGATCTTTTCTACGGGGTCTGACGCTCAGTGGAACGAAAACTCACGTTAAGGGATTTTGGTCATGAG
ATTATCAAAAAGGATCTTCACCTAGATCCTTTTAAATTAAAAATGAAGTTTTAAATCAATCTAAAGTATA
TATGAGTAAACTTGGTCTGACAGTTACCAATGCTTAATCAGTGAGGCACCTATCTCAGCGATCTGTCTAT
TTCGTTCATCCATAGTTGCCTGACTCCCCGTCGTGTAGATAACTACGATACGGGAGGGCTTACCATCTGG
CCCCAGTGCTGCAATGATACCGCGAGACCCACGCTCACCGGCTCCAGATTTATCAGCAATAAACCAGCCA
GCCGGAAGGGCCGAGCGCAGAAGTGGTCCTGCAACTTTATCCGCCTCCATCCAGTCTATTAATTGTTGCC
GGGAAGCTAGAGTAAGTAGTTCGCCAGTTAATAGTTTGCGCAACGTTGTTGCCATTGCTACAGGCATCGT
GGTGTCACGCTCGTCGTTTGGTATGGCTTCATTCAGCTCCGGTTCCCAACGATCAAGGCGAGTTACATGA
TCCCCCATGTTGTGCAAAAAAGCGGTTAGCTCCTTCGGTCCTCCGATCGTTGTCAGAAGTAAGTTGGCCG
CAGTGTTATCACTCATGGTTATGGCAGCACTGCATAATTCTCTTACTGTCATGCCATCCGTAAGATGCTT
TTCTGTGACTGGTGAGTACTCAACCAAGTCATTCTGAGAATAGTGTATGCGGCGACCGAGTTGCTCTTGC
CCGGCGTCAATACGGGATAATACCGCGCCACATAGCAGAACTTTAAAAGTGCTCATCATTGGAAAACGTT
CTTCGGGGCGAAAACTCTCAAGGATCTTACCGCTGTTGAGATCCAGTTCGATGTAACCCACTCGTGCACC
CAACTGATCTTCAGCATCTTTTACTTTCACCAGCGTTTCTGGGTGAGCAAAAACAGGAAGGCAAAATGCC
GCAAAAAAGGGAATAAGGGCGACACGGAAATGTTGAATACTCATACTCTTCCTTTTTCAATATTATTGAA
GCATTTATCAGGGTTATTGTCTCATGAGCGGATACATATTTGAATGTATTTAGAAAAATAAACAAATAGG
GGTTCCGCGCACATTTCCCCGAAAAGTGCCACCTG
[124 nt withheld, positions 3676-3799]
C
[91 nt withheld, positions 3801-3891]
A
[49 nt withheld, positions 3893-3941]
CCTTTGACGTTGGAGTCCACGTTCTTT
[37 nt withheld, positions 3969-4005]
ACCCTATCTCGGTCTATTCTTTTGATTTATAAGGGATTTTGCCGATTTCGGCCTATTGGTTAAAAAATGA
GCTGATTTAACAAAAATTTAACGCGAATTTTAACAAAATATTAACGCTTACAATTTGCC
Features (pLannotate 1.2.2; 12 found; start..end, strand, type, name):
      2..69      -  CDS            lacZα (fragment): LacZα fragment of β-galactosidase; lacZ fragment
    128..176     +  polyA_signal   poly(A) signal: synthetic polyadenylation signal
    190..281     +  misc_feature   pause site: RNA polymerase II transcriptional pause signal from the human α2 globin gene
    348..651     +  enhancer       CMV enhancer: human cytomegalovirus immediate early enhancer
    652..855     +  promoter       CMV promoter: human cytomegalovirus (CMV) immediate early promoter
   1380..1501    -  polyA_signal   SV40 poly(A) signal: SV40 polyadenylation signal
   1524..1592    -  CDS            large T antigen (fragment): large T antigen from SV40 (simian virus 40)
   1614..1745    +  CDS            TcR (fragment): tetracycline efflux protein; tet; confers resistance to tetracycline
   1925..2513    -  rep_origin     ori: high-copy-number ColE1/pMB1/pBR322/pUC origin of replication
   2684..3544    -  CDS            AmpR: β-lactamase; bla; confers resistance to ampicillin, carbenicillin, and related antibiotics
   3545..3649    -  promoter       AmpR promoter: bla
   3676..4104    +  rep_origin     f1 ori (sequence partly withheld): f1 bacteriophage origin of replication; arrow indicates direction of (+) strand synthesis
