[The description below was written by a language model from this plasmid's Addgene catalogue record and pLannotate feature annotations shown in this document.]
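Description:
CMV-10xQb oligo-library based is a small (about 4.1 kb) mammalian expression and synthetic-biology plasmid built on a backbone the record calls CMV-SV40. It is maintained in E. coli through a high-copy ColE1/pUC-type origin and selected with ampicillin through a β-lactamase gene driven by its own bla promoter. An f1 origin is also present, which in principle permits single-stranded DNA production. Short fragments of lacZα, a tetracycline resistance gene and SV40 large T antigen appear in the annotation. They are partial and look like non-functional remnants of earlier cloning steps. No mammalian selection marker is annotated.

The payload is a synthetic cassette of ten different RNA binding sites for the Qβ bacteriophage coat protein. These sites were chosen for high affinity from an oligo-pool screening experiment, and the cassette was inserted between two retained EcoRI sites. The cassette itself is not annotated in the feature table, but it presumably occupies the unannotated stretch between the CMV promoter and the SV40 region. Transcription is driven by the human CMV immediate-early enhancer and promoter. An SV40 polyadenylation signal lies downstream, although it is annotated on the opposite strand. Upstream of the CMV enhancer sit a synthetic poly(A) signal and an RNA polymerase II pause site, an arrangement commonly used to block read-through transcription from the backbone into the expression unit.

Because the ten sites differ in sequence rather than repeating a single hairpin, the cassette fits the deposit's stated theme of nonrepetitive protein–RNA cassettes. Such a transcript would typically be paired with a separately supplied Qβ coat protein fusion to tether proteins to the RNA, for example for labelling or tracking. The record does not specify a particular application or any reporter gene on this plasmid.
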