Addgene plasmid #158201: CMV-10xQb oligo-library based
Purpose: Cassette of 10 different binding sites with high affinity to QB phage coat protein, as extracted from the oligo pool experiment.
Depositing lab: Roee Amit. Depositing organization: Technion Research and Development Foundation. Publication: Overcoming the design, build, test bottleneck for synthesis of nonrepetitive protein-RNA cassettes. Katz N, Tripto E, Granik N, Goldberg S, Atar O, Yakhini Z, Orenstein Y, Amit R. Nat Commun. 2021 Mar 11;12(1):1576. doi: 10.1038/s41467-021-21578-6. PubMed 33707432.
Backbone
  Vector backbone: CMV-SV40
  Backbone size w/o insert (bp): 3800
  Vector type: Mammalian Expression, Synthetic Biology
Growth in bacteria
  Bacterial resistance: Ampicillin, 100 μg/mL
  Growth temperature: 37°C
  Growth strain: DH5alpha
  Copy number: High Copy
Gene/Insert
  Gene/Insert name: 10 binding sites of QB based on oligo library experiment
  Species: Synthetic
  Promoter: CMV
  Cloning method: Restriction Enzyme; 5′ cloning site EcoRI (not destroyed); 3′ cloning site EcoRI (not destroyed)
  Sequencing primers: 5′ GGCACCAAAATCAACGGGACTTTCCAAAATG
Terms and licenses: Academic/Nonprofit Terms; Industry Terms: Not Available to Industry
How to cite: CMV-10xQb oligo-library based was a gift from Roee Amit (Addgene plasmid # 158201 ; http://n2t.net/addgene:158201 ; RRID:Addgene_158201)
