>Addgene plasmid #158201 | CMV-10xQb oligo-library based | depositor partial sequence | sequence record 305955 | CMV-10xQb oligo-library based sequence 1384 bps
CCGTACACTCCGCCCATTGACGCAATGGGCGGTAGGCGTGTACGGTGGGAGGTCCTATATAAGCAGAGCT
GGTTTATGAACCGTCAGATCCGAGCTCCTATCTAGCGTCGCGTTGACGAATTCTTACAATGCATGTCTAA
GACAGCATCTCGTGCTGATCGTGACTTGGATGTCCAAGACACCAACGAGACAATGCTACCTTACCGTCGG
CCCACTTGTTTTTACCCATGACATGACGAGATACTCGCATGTCGCCTGCTGGTCGTGACTAAGGTGTTTA
AGGTTAAACCCTTAGAAACAGCCGTCGCCTTGAAGCCGAGAACATTGCATGTCGAAGACAGCAAATGGAT
TGGGTCTCCAATTCCTGTCTGTATGCATGTCTAAGACAGCATCATCAGGCTTCGCAGTATGCAACGCTTG
CGATGCATTGCAAAGCAAGCATTTCACCGCTTTCCTAAGAAGGATAGTAATGACTACCTTGTACTAACTC
GCAGATCGAACTCTAAGAGTCGATCAGAAACGTCACGTCCTGGCATGCATGTCTAAGACAGCATGGAAGA
ATTCCCCCTAAGCTTCCGCTTCGAGCAGACATGATAAGATACATTGATGAGTTTGGACAAACCACAACTA
GAATGCAGTGAAAAAAATGCTTTATTTGTGAAATTTGTGATGCTATTGCTTTATTTGTAACCATTATAAG
CTGCAATAAACAAGTTAACAACAACAATTGCATTCATTTTATGTTTCAGGTTCAGGGGGAGGTGTGGGGA
GGTTTTTTAAAACAACTGGAAGCTCAACCACATGCGGTAAAATCGATATCGAATCAAGTATGTGCAGCGG
TGCGCTTGGAAAGCGTCGGGGGAGTAGCTCTTTATGATGATAGCAGAGAATTAAAAATAGTCGAAGGGAT
TATAAATGACTATTTATGTAGCACAATGAGGAACACTTCCAACCACGCTCTACTGATTCTCGAGTACATG
ACTCGGTTCGCTACATCTCGCTAATGCGAAGCACGGAAGAACTAATACACATCCTTTACACCTCTAGCCC
CGAATCATGCAACACACCGCAGCCTCCAGAAACCCAGCACACAAAAAGCGGGTAAAAGAAAAAAGCCACG
AAGGTGTACTTAACGAGGTTCGCCCACCCAGACAAGAGACCGGCATATGCCATGTCCGTAGTGGGGGGAA
GAAGCGGCGAACGCGGGTCAGGGAGTAAAACGAGAAAGCTAGCTGGTGTTTTCTTTTGAAAAGGGATAAC
AGCGAGCCCGCGCTGAGGCCTCGGCGTGAGGATGAATCCGATGGTGGAGATGGACGTGGTAGGATGAGTT
TGGCCCCCCGCCGTGGACCGACGTATTAACTTTTCGTGGTCGTTCCAGATTACC
