>Addgene plasmid #158201 | CMV-10xQb oligo-library based | depositor partial sequence | sequence record 305956 | The cassette
AATTCTTACAATGCATGTCTAAGACAGCATCTCGTGCTGATCGTGACTTGGATGTCCAAGACACCAACGA
GACAATGCTACCTTACCGTCGGCCCACTTGTTTTTACCCATGACATGACGAGATACTCGCATGTCGCCTG
CTGGTCGTGACTAAGGTGTTTAAGGTTAAACCCTTAGAAACAGCCGTCGCCTTGAAGCCGAGAACATTGC
ATGTCGAAGACAGCAAATGGATTGGGTCTCCAATTCCTGTCTGTATGCATGTCTAAGACAGCATCATCAG
GCTTCGCAGTATGCAACGCTTGCGATGCATTGCAAAGCAAGCATTTCACCGCTTTCCTAAGAAGGATAGT
AATGACTACCTTGTACTAACTCGCAGATCGAACTCTAAGAGTCGATCAGAAACGTCACGTCCTGGCATGC
ATGTCTAAGACAGCATGGAAG
