>Addgene plasmid #158201 | CMV-10xQb oligo-library based | depositor partial sequence | sequence record 305960 | CMV-10xQb oligo-library based sequence 3680 bps
GCCGCTTCGAGCAGACATGATAAGATACATTGATGAGTTTGGACAAACCACAACTAGAATGCAGTGAAAA
AAATGCTTTATTTGTGAAATTTGTGATGCTATTGCTTTATTTGTAACCATTATAAGCTGCAATAAACAAG
TTAACAACAACAATTGCATTCATTTTATGTTTCAGGTTCAGGGGGAGGTGTGGGAGGTTTTTTAAAGCAA
GTAAAACCTCTACAAATGTGGTAAAATCGATAAGGATCGAGTATGTCGACCGATGCCCTTGAGAGCCTTC
AACCCAGTCAGCTCCTTCCGGTGGGCGCGGGGCATGACTATCGTCGCCGCACTTATGACTGTCTTCTTTA
TCATGCAACTCGTAGGACAGGTGCCGGCAGCGCTCTTCCGCTTCCTCGCTCACTGACTCGCTGCGCTCGG
TCGTTCGGCTGCGGCGAGCGGTATCAGCTCACTCAAAGGCGGTAATACGGTTATCCACAGAATCAGGGGA
TAACGCAGGAAAGAACATGTGAGCAAAAGGCCAGCAAAAGGCCAGGAACCGTAAAAAGGCCGCGTTGCTG
GCGTTTTTCCATAGGCTCCGCCCCCCTGACGAGCATCACAAAAATCGACGCTCAAGTCAGAGGTGGCGAA
ACCCGACAGGACTATAAAGATACCAGGCGTTTCCCCCTGGAAGCTCCCTCGTGCGCTCTCCTGTTCCGAC
CCTGCCGCTTACCGGATACCTGTCCGCCTTTCTCCCTTCGGGAAGCGTGGCGCTTTCTCAATGCTCACGC
TGTAGGTATCTCAGTTCGGTGTAGGTCGTTCGCTCCAAGCTGGGCTGTGTGCACGAACCCCCCGTTCAGC
CCGACCGCTGCGCCTTATCCGGTAACTATCGTCTTGAGTCCAACCCGGTAAGACACGACTTATCGCCACT
GGCAGCAGCCACTGGTAACAGGATTAGCAGAGCGAGGTATGTAGGCGGTGCTACAGAGTTCTTGAAGTGG
TGGCCTAACTACGGCTACACTAGAAGGACAGTATTTGGTATCTGCGCTCTGCTGAAGCCAGTTACCTTCG
GAAAAAGAGTTGGTAGCTCTTGATCCGGCAAACAAACCACCGCTGGTAGCGGTGGTTTTTTTGTTTGCAA
GCAGCAGATTACGCGCAGAAAAAAAGGATCTCAAGAAGATCCTTTGATCTTTTCTACGGGGTCTGACGCT
CAGTGGAACGAAAACTCACGTTAAGGGATTTTGGTCATGAGATTATCAAAAAGGATCTTCACCTAGATCC
TTTTAAATTAAAAATGAAGTTTTAAATCAATCTAAAGTATATATGAGTAAACTTGGTCTGACAGTTACCA
ATGCTTAATCAGTGAGGCACCTATCTCAGCGATCTGTCTATTTCGTTCATCCATAGTTGCCTGACTCCCC
GTCGTGTAGATAACTACGATACGGGAGGGCTTACCATCTGGCCCCAGTGCTGCAATGATACCGCGAGACC
CACGCTCACCGGCTCCAGATTTATCAGCAATAAACCAGCCAGCCGGAAGGGCCGAGCGCAGAAGTGGTCC
TGCAACTTTATCCGCCTCCATCCAGTCTATTAATTGTTGCCGGGAAGCTAGAGTAAGTAGTTCGCCAGTT
AATAGTTTGCGCAACGTTGTTGCCATTGCTACAGGCATCGTGGTGTCACGCTCGTCGTTTGGTATGGCTT
CATTCAGCTCCGGTTCCCAACGATCAAGGCGAGTTACATGATCCCCCATGTTGTGCAAAAAAGCGGTTAG
CTCCTTCGGTCCTCCGATCGTTGTCAGAAGTAAGTTGGCCGCAGTGTTATCACTCATGGTTATGGCAGCA
CTGCATAATTCTCTTACTGTCATGCCATCCGTAAGATGCTTTTCTGTGACTGGTGAGTACTCAACCAAGT
CATTCTGAGAATAGTGTATGCGGCGACCGAGTTGCTCTTGCCCGGCGTCAATACGGGATAATACCGCGCC
ACATAGCAGAACTTTAAAAGTGCTCATCATTGGAAAACGTTCTTCGGGGCGAAAACTCTCAAGGATCTTA
CCGCTGTTGAGATCCAGTTCGATGTAACCCACTCGTGCACCCAACTGATCTTCAGCATCTTTTACTTTCA
CCAGCGTTTCTGGGTGAGCAAAAACAGGAAGGCAAAATGCCGCAAAAAAGGGAATAAGGGCGACACGGAA
ATGTTGAATACTCATACTCTTCCTTTTTCAATATTATTGAAGCATTTATCAGGGTTATTGTCTCATGAGC
GGATACATATTTGAATGTATTTAGAAAAATAAACAAATAGGGGTTCCGCGCACATTTCCCCGAAAAGTGC
CACCTG
[124 nt withheld, positions 2317-2440]
C
[91 nt withheld, positions 2442-2532]
A
[49 nt withheld, positions 2534-2582]
CCTTTGACGTTGGAGTCCACGTTCTTT
[37 nt withheld, positions 2610-2646]
ACCCTATCTCGGTCTATTCTTTTGATTTATAAGGGATTTTGCCGATTTCGGCCTATTGGTTAAAAAATGA
GCTGATTTAACAAAAATTTAACGCGAATTTTAACAAAATATTAACGTTTACAATTTCCCATTCGCCATTC
AGGCTGCGCAACTGTTGGGAAGGGCGATCGGTGCGGGCCTCTTCGCTATTACGCCAGCCCAAGCTACCAT
GATAAGTAAGTAATATTAAGGTACGGGAGGTACTTGGAGCGGCCGCAATAAAATATCTTTATTTTCATTA
CATCTGTGTGTTGGTTTTTTGTGTGAATCGATAGTACTAACATACGCTCTCCATCAAAACAAAACGAAAC
AAAACAAACTAGCAAAATAGGCTGTCCCCAGTGCAAGTGCAGGTGCCAGAACATTTCTCTGGTACCTAGT
TATTAATAGTAATCAATTACGGGGTCATTAGTTCATAGCCCATATATGGAGTTCCGCGTTACATAACTTA
CGGTAAATGGCCCGCCTGGCTGACCGCCCAACGACCCCCGCCCATTGACGTCAATAATGACGTATGTTCC
CATAGTAACGCCAATAGGGACTTTCCATTGACGTCAATGGGTGGAGTATTTACGGTAAACTGCCCACTTG
GCAGTACATCAAGTGTATCATATGCCAAGTACGCCCCCTATTGACGTCAATGACGGTAAATGGCCCGCCT
GGCATTATGCCCAGTACATGACCTTATGGGACTTTCCTACTTGGCAGTACATCTACGTATTAGTCATCGC
TATTACCATGGTGATGCGGTTTTGGCAGTACATCAATGGGCGTGGATAGCGGTTTGACTCACGGGGATTT
CCAAGTCTCCACCCCATTGACGTCAATGGGAGTTTGTTTTGGCACCAAAATCAACGGGACTTTCCAAAAT
GTCGTAACAACTCCGCCCCATTGACGCAAATGGGCGGTAGGCGTGTACGGTGGGAGGTCTATATAAGCAG
AGCTGGTTTATGAACCGTCAGATCCGAGCTCCTATCTAGCGTCGCGTTGACCAT
